Addgene plasmid #208805: pMX1463
Purpose: Expresses plasma-membrane-bound FRB-SBFP2 for rapid relocalization of cytoplasmic proteins tagged with FKBP upon addition of rapamycin
Depositing lab: Linda Wordeman. Depositing organization: University of Washington. Publication: Divergent microtubule assembly rates after short- versus long-term loss of end-modulating kinesins. Wordeman L, Decarreau J, Vicente JJ, Wagenbach M. Mol Biol Cell. 2016 Apr 15;27(8):1300-9. doi: 10.1091/mbc.E15-11-0803. Epub 2016 Feb 24. PubMed 26912793.
Backbone
  Vector backbone: pcDNA3
  Backbone manufacturer: Invitrogen
  Backbone size w/o insert (bp): 5485
  Total vector size (bp): 6666
  Vector type: Mammalian Expression
  Selectable markers: Neomycin (select with G418)
Growth in bacteria
  Bacterial resistance: Ampicillin, 100 μg/mL
  Growth temperature: 37°C
  Growth strain: DH5alpha
  Copy number: High Copy
Gene/Insert
  Gene/Insert name: FRB (alt name: mTOR)
  Species: H. sapiens (human)
  Insert size (bp): 324
  GenBank ID: NM_004958
  Entrez Gene: CRP (a.k.a. PTX1)
  Promoter: CMV
  Cloning method: Unknown
  Sequencing primers: 5′ T7; 3′ SP6
Terms and licenses: Academic/Nonprofit Terms; Industry Terms: Not Available to Industry
How to cite: pMX1463 was a gift from Linda Wordeman (Addgene plasmid # 208805 ; http://n2t.net/addgene:208805 ; RRID:Addgene_208805)
