[The description below was written by a language model from this plasmid's Addgene catalogue record and pLannotate feature annotations shown in this document.]
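Description:
pMX1463 is a mammalian expression plasmid built on the pcDNA3 backbone, about 6.7 kb in total. It is designed to place an FRB–SBFP2 fusion at the plasma membrane. In bacteria it replicates from a high-copy ColE1/pUC-type origin and is selected with ampicillin through the β-lactamase gene. An f1 origin is also present. For selection in mammalian cells, an SV40 early promoter drives a neomycin phosphotransferase gene terminated by the SV40 poly(A) signal, which allows G418 selection of stable transfectants.

The payload is transcribed from the CMV immediate-early enhancer/promoter and terminated by the bovine growth hormone poly(A) signal. T7 and SP6 promoters flank the insert and serve as sequencing primer sites. The annotated coding region consists of the FKBP–rapamycin binding (FRB) domain of human mTOR followed by the blue fluorescent protein SBFP2, then a short multiple cloning site. The annotation tool matches the domain to the T2098L "FRB*" variant, although the catalogue entry does not list a mutation. The record describes the fusion as plasma-membrane-bound, but no membrane-targeting motif is annotated. It may lie in the unannotated stretch just upstream of FRB, though the record does not say. The Entrez gene link to CRP appears inconsistent with the mTOR-derived insert.

The construct acts as the membrane anchor in a chemically induced dimerization system. When rapamycin is added, cytoplasmic proteins tagged with FKBP bind the anchored FRB and are rapidly pulled to the plasma membrane, removing them from their normal site of action. SBFP2 fluorescence reports expression and localization of the anchor.
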