Features (pLannotate 1.2.2; 25 found; start..end, strand, type, name):
     28..80      -  misc_feature   bom (fragment): basis of mobility region from pBR322
    235..614     +  enhancer       CMV enhancer: human cytomegalovirus immediate early enhancer
    615..818     +  promoter       CMV promoter: human cytomegalovirus (CMV) immediate early promoter
    814..847     +  LTR            5' LTR (truncated) (fragment): truncated 5' long terminal repeat (LTR) from HIV-1
    863..881     +  promoter       T7 promoter: promoter for bacteriophage T7 RNA polymerase
    901..963     +  CDS            UL126 (fragment): UL126_HCMVA - Protein predicted: Swiss-Prot protein existence level 4. From Human cytomegalovirus (strain AD169) (HHV-5) (Human herpesvirus 5).
    963..1002    +  5'UTR          HSV TK 5'-UTR: 5' untranslated region from the herpes simplex virus thymidine kinase gene
   1095..1373    +  CDS            FRB*: T2098L mutant of FKBP-rapamycin binding domain of human FRAP binds synthetic ligands such as AP21967
   1386..2102    +  CDS            SBFP2: SBFP2 is a basic (constitutively fluorescent) blue fluorescent protein published in 2007, derived from Aequorea victoria. It has moderate acid sensitivity.
   2103..2168    +  misc_feature   MCS: multiple cloning site
   2218..2236    -  promoter       SP6 promoter: promoter for bacteriophage SP6 RNA polymerase
   2262..2486    +  polyA_signal   bGH poly(A) signal: bovine growth hormone polyadenylation signal
   2490..2511    +  promoter       SV40 promoter (fragment): SV40 enhancer and early promoter
   2532..2960    +  rep_origin     f1 ori (sequence partly withheld): f1 bacteriophage origin of replication; arrow indicates direction of (+) strand synthesis
   2974..3303    +  promoter       SV40 promoter: SV40 enhancer and early promoter
   3370..4161    +  CDS            neo: KKA2_KLEPN - Also known as kan, nptII. Experimental evidence at protein level: Swiss-Prot protein existence level 1. Resistance to kanamycin, neomycin, paromomycin, ribostamycin, butirosin and gentamicin B. From Klebsiella pneumoniae.
   4185..4343    +  CDS            ble (fragment): BLE_KLEPN - Experimental evidence at protein level: Swiss-Prot protein existence level 1. Binding protein with a strong affinity to the bleomycin family of antibiotics. Binds to CL990; an antimitotic-antibiotic compound. From Klebsiella pneumoniae.
   4338..4459    +  polyA_signal   SV40 poly(A) signal: SV40 polyadenylation signal
   4532..4548    -  protein_bind   lac operator: The lac repressor binds to the lac operator to inhibit transcription in E. coli. This inhibition can be relieved by adding lactose or isopropyl-β-D-thiogalactopyranoside (IPTG). lac repressor encoded by lacI
   4556..4586    -  promoter       lac promoter: promoter for the E. coli lac operon
   4601..4622    -  protein_bind   CAP binding site: CAP binding activates transcription in the presence of cAMP. E. coli catabolite activator protein
   4635..4727    -  CDS            lacI (fragment): lac repressor; lacI; The lac repressor binds to the lac operator to inhibit transcription in E. coli. This inhibition can be relieved by adding lactose or isopropyl-β-D-thiogalactopyranoside (IPTG).
   4910..5498    -  rep_origin     ori: high-copy-number ColE1/pMB1/pBR322/pUC origin of replication
   5669..6529    -  CDS            AmpR: β-lactamase; bla; confers resistance to ampicillin, carbenicillin, and related antibiotics
   6530..6634    -  promoter       AmpR promoter: bla
>Addgene plasmid #208805 | pMX1463 | addgene full sequence | sequence record 414096 | Addgene NGS Result
GACGGATCGGGAGATCTCCCGATCCCCTATGGTGCACTCTCAGTACAATCTGCTCTGATGCCGCATAGTT
AAGCCAGTATCTGCTCCCTGCTTGTGTGTTGGAGGTCGCTGAGTAGTGCGCGAGCAAAATTTAAGCTACA
ACAAGGCAAGGCTTGACCGACAATTGCATGAAGAATCTGCTTAGGGTTAGGCGTTTTGCGCTGCTTCGCG
ATGTACGGGCCAGATATACGCGTTGACATTGATTATTGACTAGTTATTAATAGTAATCAATTACGGGGTC
ATTAGTTCATAGCCCATATATGGAGTTCCGCGTTACATAACTTACGGTAAATGGCCCGCCTGGCTGACCG
CCCAACGACCCCCGCCCATTGACGTCAATAATGACGTATGTTCCCATAGTAACGCCAATAGGGACTTTCC
ATTGACGTCAATGGGTGGAGTATTTACGGTAAACTGCCCACTTGGCAGTACATCAAGTGTATCATATGCC
AAGTACGCCCCCTATTGACGTCAATGACGGTAAATGGCCCGCCTGGCATTATGCCCAGTACATGACCTTA
TGGGACTTTCCTACTTGGCAGTACATCTACGTATTAGTCATCGCTATTACCATGGTGATGCGGTTTTGGC
AGTACATCAATGGGCGTGGATAGCGGTTTGACTCACGGGGATTTCCAAGTCTCCACCCCATTGACGTCAA
TGGGAGTTTGTTTTGGCACCAAAATCAACGGGACTTTCCAAAATGTCGTAACAACTCCGCCCCATTGACG
CAAATGGGCGGTAGGCGTGTACGGTGGGAGGTCTATATAAGCAGAGCTCTCTGGCTAACTAGAGAACCCA
CTGCTTACTGGCTTATCGAAATTAATACGACTCACTATAGGGAGACCCAAGCTTGGTACCAGACGCCATC
CACGCTGTTTTGACCTCCATAGAAGACACCGGGACCGATCCAGCCTCCGGGGGATCTTGGTGGCGTGAAA
CTCCCGCACCTCTTCGGCCAGCGAATTCCAGAAGCCGCCACCATGGGATGTATAAAATCAAAAGGGAAAG
ACAGCGCGGGAGCAGATAGTGCTGGTAGTGCTGGTAGTGCTGGTATCCTCTGGCATGAGATGTGGCATGA
AGGCCTGGAAGAGGCATCTCGTTTGTACTTTGGGGAAAGGAACGTGAAAGGCATGTTTGAGGTGCTGGAG
CCCTTGCATGCTATGATGGAACGGGGCCCCCAGACTCTGAAGGAAACATCCTTTAATCAGGCCTATGGTC
GAGATTTAATGGAGGCCCAAGAGTGGTGCAGGAAGTACATGAAATCAGGGAATGTCAAGGACCTCCTCCA
AGCCTGGGACCTCTATTATCATGTGTTCCGACGAATCTCAAAGACTAGTTATCCGATGGTGAGCAAGGGC
GAGGAGCTGTTCACCGGGGTGGTGCCCATCCTGGTCGAGCTGGACGGCGACGTAAACGGCCACAAGTTCA
GCGTGTCCGGCGAGGGCGAGGGCGATGCCACCTACGGCAAGCTGACCCTGAAGTTCATCTGCACCACCGG
CAAGCTGCCCGTGCCCTGGCCCACCCTCGTGACCACCCTGAGCCACGGCGTGCAGTGCTTCGCCCGCTAC
CCCGACCACATGAAGCAGCACGACTTCTTCAAGTCCGCCATGCCCGAAGGCTACGTCCAGGAGCGCACCA
TCTTCTTCAAGGACGACGGCAACTACAAGACCCGCGCCGAGGTGAAGTTCGAGGGCGACACCCTGGTGAA
CCGCATCGAGCTGAAGGGCATCGACTTCAAGGAGGACGGCAACATCCTGGGGCACAAGCTGGAGTACAAC
TTCAACAGCCACAACGTCTATATCACCGCCGACAAGCAGAAGAACGGCATCAAGGCCAACTTCAAGATCC
GCCACAACATCGAGGACGGCGGCGTGCAGCTCGCCGACCACTACCAGCAGAACACCCCCATCGGCGACGG
CCCCGTGCTGCTGCCCGACAACCACTACCTGAGCACCCAGTCCAAGCTGAGCAAAGACCCCAACGAGAAG
CGCGATCACATGGTCCTGCTGGAGTTCGTGACCGCCGCCGGGATCACTCTCGGCATGGACGAGCTGTACA
AGTCCGGACTCAGATCTCGAGCTCAAGCTTCGAATTCTGCAGTCGACGGTACCGCGGGCCCGGGATCCAC
CGGATCTAGATAAGCGGCCGCTCGAGCATGCATCTAGAGGGCCCTATTCTATAGTGTCACCTAAATGCTA
GAGCTCGCTGATCAGCCTCGACTGTGCCTTCTAGTTGCCAGCCATCTGTTGTTTGCCCCTCCCCCGTGCC
TTCCTTGACCCTGGAAGGTGCCACTCCCACTGTCCTTTCCTAATAAAATGAGGAAATTGCATCGCATTGT
CTGAGTAGGTGTCATTCTATTCTGGGGGGTGGGGTGGGGCAGGACAGCAAGGGGGAGGATTGGGAAGACA
ATAGCAGGCATGCTGGGGATGCGGTGGGCTCTATGGCTTCTGAGGCGGAAAGAACCAGCTGGGGCTCTAG
GGGGTATCCCC
[124 nt withheld, positions 2532-2655]
C
[91 nt withheld, positions 2657-2747]
A
[49 nt withheld, positions 2749-2797]
CCTTTGACGTTGGAGTCCACGTTCTTT
[37 nt withheld, positions 2825-2861]
ACCCTATCTCGGTCTATTCTTTTGATTTATAAGGGATTTTGCCGATTTCGGCCTATTGGTTAAAAAATGA
GCTGATTTAACAAAAATTTAACGCGAATTAATTCTGTGGAATGTGTGTCAGTTAGGGTGTGGAAAGTCCC
CAGGCTCCCCAGCAGGCAGAAGTATGCAAAGCATGCATCTCAATTAGTCAGCAACCAGGTGTGGAAAGTC
CCCAGGCTCCCCAGCAGGCAGAAGTATGCAAAGCATGCATCTCAATTAGTCAGCAACCATAGTCCCGCCC
CTAACTCCGCCCATCCCGCCCCTAACTCCGCCCAGTTCCGCCCATTCTCCGCCCCATGGCTGACTAATTT
TTTTTATTTATGCAGAGGCCGAGGCCGCCTCTGCCTCTGAGCTATTCCAGAAGTAGTGAGGAGGCTTTTT
TGGAGGCCTAGGCTTTTGCAAAAAGCTCCCGGGAGCTTGTATATCCATTTTCGGATCTGATCAAGAGACA
GGATGAGGATCGTTTCGCATGATTGAACAAGATGGATTGCACGCAGGTTCTCCGGCCGCTTGGGTGGAGA
GGCTATTCGGCTATGACTGGGCACAACAGACAATCGGCTGCTCTGATGCCGCCGTGTTCCGGCTGTCAGC
GCAGGGGCGCCCGGTTCTTTTTGTCAAGACCGACCTGTCCGGTGCCCTGAATGAACTGCAGGACGAGGCA
GCGCGGCTATCGTGGCTGGCCACGACGGGCGTTCCTTGCGCAGCTGTGCTCGACGTTGTCACTGAAGCGG
GAAGGGACTGGCTGCTATTGGGCGAAGTGCCGGGGCAGGATCTCCTGTCATCTCACCTTGCTCCTGCCGA
GAAAGTATCCATCATGGCTGATGCAATGCGGCGGCTGCATACGCTTGATCCGGCTACCTGCCCATTCGAC
CACCAAGCGAAACATCGCATCGAGCGAGCACGTACTCGGATGGAAGCCGGTCTTGTCGATCAGGATGATC
TGGACGAAGAGCATCAGGGGCTCGCGCCAGCCGAACTGTTCGCCAGGCTCAAGGCGCGCATGCCCGACGG
CGAGGATCTCGTCGTGACCCATGGCGATGCCTGCTTGCCGAATATCATGGTGGAAAATGGCCGCTTTTCT
GGATTCATCGACTGTGGCCGGCTGGGTGTGGCGGACCGCTATCAGGACATAGCGTTGGCTACCCGTGATA
TTGCTGAAGAGCTTGGCGGCGAATGGGCTGACCGCTTCCTCGTGCTTTACGGTATCGCCGCTCCCGATTC
GCAGCGCATCGCCTTCTATCGCCTTCTTGACGAGTTCTTCTGAGCGGGACTCTGGGGTTCGAAATGACCG
ACCAAGCGACGCCCAACCTGCCATCACGAGATTTCGATTCCACCGCCGCCTTCTATGAAAGGTTGGGCTT
CGGAATCGTTTTCCGGGACGCCGGCTGGATGATCCTCCAGCGCGGGGATCTCATGCTGGAGTTCTTCGCC
CACCCCAACTTGTTTATTGCAGCTTATAATGGTTACAAATAAAGCAATAGCATCACAAATTTCACAAATA
AAGCATTTTTTTCACTGCATTCTAGTTGTGGTTTGTCCAAACTCATCAATGTATCTTATCATGTCTGTAT
ACCGTCGACCTCTAGCTAGAGCTTGGCGTAATCATGGTCATAGCTGTTTCCTGTGTGAAATTGTTATCCG
CTCACAATTCCACACAACATACGAGCCGGAAGCATAAAGTGTAAAGCCTGGGGTGCCTAATGAGTGAGCT
AACTCACATTAATTGCGTTGCGCTCACTGCCCGCTTTCCAGTCGGGAAACCTGTCGTGCCAGCTGCATTA
ATGAATCGGCCAACGCGCGGGGAGAGGCGGTTTGCGTATTGGGCGCTCTTCCGCTTCCTCGCTCACTGAC
TCGCTGCGCTCGGTCGTTCGGCTGCGGCGAGCGGTATCAGCTCACTCAAAGGCGGTAATACGGTTATCCA
CAGAATCAGGGGATAACGCAGGAAAGAACATGTGAGCAAAAGGCCAGCAAAAGGCCAGGAACCGTAAAAA
GGCCGCGTTGCTGGCGTTTTTCCATAGGCTCCGCCCCCCTGACGAGCATCACAAAAATCGACGCTCAAGT
CAGAGGTGGCGAAACCCGACAGGACTATAAAGATACCAGGCGTTTCCCCCTGGAAGCTCCCTCGTGCGCT
CTCCTGTTCCGACCCTGCCGCTTACCGGATACCTGTCCGCCTTTCTCCCTTCGGGAAGCGTGGCGCTTTC
TCATAGCTCACGCTGTAGGTATCTCAGTTCGGTGTAGGTCGTTCGCTCCAAGCTGGGCTGTGTGCACGAA
CCCCCCGTTCAGCCCGACCGCTGCGCCTTATCCGGTAACTATCGTCTTGAGTCCAACCCGGTAAGACACG
ACTTATCGCCACTGGCAGCAGCCACTGGTAACAGGATTAGCAGAGCGAGGTATGTAGGCGGTGCTACAGA
GTTCTTGAAGTGGTGGCCTAACTACGGCTACACTAGAAGAACAGTATTTGGTATCTGCGCTCTGCTGAAG
CCAGTTACCTTCGGAAAAAGAGTTGGTAGCTCTTGATCCGGCAAACAAACCACCGCTGGTAGCGGTGGTT
TTTTTGTTTGCAAGCAGCAGATTACGCGCAGAAAAAAAGGATCTCAAGAAGATCCTTTGATCTTTTCTAC
GGGGTCTGACGCTCAGTGGAACGAAAACTCACGTTAAGGGATTTTGGTCATGAGATTATCAAAAAGGATC
TTCACCTAGATCCTTTTAAATTAAAAATGAAGTTTTAAATCAATCTAAAGTATATATGAGTAAACTTGGT
CTGACAGTTACCAATGCTTAATCAGTGAGGCACCTATCTCAGCGATCTGTCTATTTCGTTCATCCATAGT
TGCCTGACTCCCCGTCGTGTAGATAACTACGATACGGGAGGGCTTACCATCTGGCCCCAGTGCTGCAATG
ATACCGCGAGACCCACGCTCACCGGCTCCAGATTTATCAGCAATAAACCAGCCAGCCGGAAGGGCCGAGC
GCAGAAGTGGTCCTGCAACTTTATCCGCCTCCATCCAGTCTATTAATTGTTGCCGGGAAGCTAGAGTAAG
TAGTTCGCCAGTTAATAGTTTGCGCAACGTTGTTGCCATTGCTACAGGCATCGTGGTGTCACGCTCGTCG
TTTGGTATGGCTTCATTCAGCTCCGGTTCCCAACGATCAAGGCGAGTTACATGATCCCCCATGTTGTGCA
AAAAAGCGGTTAGCTCCTTCGGTCCTCCGATCGTTGTCAGAAGTAAGTTGGCCGCAGTGTTATCACTCAT
GGTTATGGCAGCACTGCATAATTCTCTTACTGTCATGCCATCCGTAAGATGCTTTTCTGTGACTGGTGAG
TACTCAACCAAGTCATTCTGAGAATAGTGTATGCGGCGACCGAGTTGCTCTTGCCCGGCGTCAATACGGG
ATAATACCGCGCCACATAGCAGAACTTTAAAAGTGCTCATCATTGGAAAACGTTCTTCGGGGCGAAAACT
CTCAAGGATCTTACCGCTGTTGAGATCCAGTTCGATGTAACCCACTCGTGCACCCAACTGATCTTCAGCA
TCTTTTACTTTCACCAGCGTTTCTGGGTGAGCAAAAACAGGAAGGCAAAATGCCGCAAAAAAGGGAATAA
GGGCGACACGGAAATGTTGAATACTCATACTCTTCCTTTTTCAATATTATTGAAGCATTTATCAGGGTTA
TTGTCTCATGAGCGGATACATATTTGAATGTATTTAGAAAAATAAACAAATAGGGGTTCCGCGCACATTT
CCCCGAAAAGTGCCACCTGACGTC
